>Addgene plasmid #197691 | pMC-1-Ugi3-11 | addgene full sequence | sequence record 391018 | Addgene NGS Result
GTCAGTGAGCGAGGAAGCGGAAGAGCGCCCAATACGCAAACCGCCTCTCCCCGCGCGTTGGCCGATTCAT
TAATCACTCTGTGGTCTCAGGAGAAACCAGTAAGTTGCAATACATCCATTGATGGTAGTCCCCATCCATG
ACTCAACACAGCCTTGATTGTGTCTAAACAATTTTTTTGTTTCCTTAATCTATCCACATTGATTATTCTT
CCTGTCATTGTTATGCTGTGATGCTGCCTGATGTCGTGTTCTTGCTTCCTTTTTATGATTCTACTTGCCT
TTTCCTGAACTATACTTGTTCCTGATTACTCACATGCTTCACATCCGCAGATGGCATCGTGTGCCCGTCC
TTGAAAACACATAAACGTTTATGTGGCCCCCCTTGCAGGCAACACTTCTGTCCAACACCTTTCCCAATCC
TTGGGAAACAAAATGGAACACCAGCCCCCCAATCCCCATCTTCAATTTTTGGTAACATAGATAGTTTATT
TAAAATTTTAGTTATATGATTTAAAATAAAATATAATTTACGATAAATATTTTTAACCAAATTATTGAAT
GGGAGAAAGAGGAAGGGGTTGTTTTAGGCATTGAATTGATGTAACTAAAATTTAACCCTGGCAGGCAGTT
GCATTGATTGCAGTTTTCATGGGGAGGGGATTACACGATAGTACAAAACATATACACCAAGAATTGAATA
AACTTGAGAATTCGCTTGAGACCACGAAGTGGCTCTTCAGTGGACGAAAGGGCCTCGTGATACGCCTATT
TTTATAGGTTAATGTCATGATAATAATGGTTTCTTAGACGTCAGGTGGCACTTTTCGGGGAAATGTGCGC
GGAACCCCTATTTGTTTATTTTTCTAAATACATTCAAATATGTATCCGCTCATGAGACAATAACCCTGAT
AAATGCTTCAATAATATTGAAAAAGGAAGAGTATGCGCTCACGCAACTGGTCCAGAACCTTGACCGAACG
CAGCGGTGGTAACGGCGCAGTGGCGGTTTTCATGGCTTGTTATGACTGTTTTTTTTTGGGGTACAGTCTA
TGCCTCGGGCATCCAAGCAGCAAGCGCGTTACGCCGTGGGTCGATGTTTGATGTTATGGAGCAGCAACGA
TGTTACGCAGCAGGGCAGTCGCCCTAAAACAAAGTTAAACATCATGAGGGAAGCGGTGATCGCCGAAGTA
TCGACTCAACTATCAGAGGTAGTTGGCGTCATCGAGCGCCATCTCGAACCGACGTTGCTGGCCGTACATT
TGTACGGCTCCGCAGTGGATGGCGGCCTGAAGCCACACAGCGATATTGATTTGCTGGTTACGGTGACCGT
AAGGCTTGATGAAACAACGCGGCGAGCTTTGATCAACGACCTTTTGGAAACTTCGGCTTCCCCTGGAGAG
AGCGAGATTCTCCGCGCTGTAGAAGTCACCATTGTTGTGCACGACGACATCATTCCGTGGCGTTATCCAG
CTAAGCGCGAACTGCAATTTGGAGAATGGCAGCGCAATGACATTCTTGCAGGTATCTTCGAGCCAGCCAC
GATCGACATTGATCTGGCTATCTTGCTGACAAAAGCAAGAGAACATAGCGTTGCCTTGGTAGGTCCAGCG
GCGGAGGAACTCTTTGATCCGGTTCCTGAACAGGATCTATTTGAGGCGCTAAATGAAACCTTAACGCTAT
GGAACTCGCCGCCCGACTGGGCTGGCGATGAGCGAAATGTAGTGCTTACGTTGTCCCGCATTTGGTACAG
CGCAGTAACCGGCAAAATCGCGCCGAAGGATGTCGCTGCCGACTGGGCAATGGAGCGCCTGCCGGCCCAG
TATCAGCCCGTCATACTTGAAGCTAGACAGGCTTATCTTGGACAAGAAGAAGATCGCTTGGCCTCGCGCG
CAGATCAGTTGGAAGAATTTGTCCATTACGTAAAAGGCGAGATCACCAAGGTAGTCGGCAAATAACTGTC
AGACCAAGTTTACTCATATATACTTTAGATTGATTTAAAACTTCATTTTTAATTTAAAAGGATCTAGGTG
AAGATCCTTTTTGATAATCTCATGACCAAAATCCCTTAACGTGAGTTTTCGTTCCACTGAGCGTCAGACC
CCGTAGAAAAGATCAAAGGATCTTCTTGAGATCCTTTTTTTCTGCGCGTAATCTGCTGCTTGCAAACAAA
AAAACCACCGCTACCAGCGGTGGTTTGTTTGCCGGATCAAGAGCTACCAACTCTTTTTCCGAAGGTAACT
GGCTTCAGCAGAGCGCAGATACCAAATACTGTTCTTCTAGTGTAGCCGTAGTTAGGCCACCACTTCAAGA
ACTCTGTAGCACCGCCTACATACCTCGCTCTGCTAATCCTGTTACCAGTGGCTGCTGCCAGTGGCGATAA
GTCGTGTCTTACCGGGTTGGACTCAAGACGATAGTTACCGGATAAGGCGCAGCGGTCGGGCTGAACGGGG
GGTTCGTGCACACAGCCCAGCTTGGAGCGAACGACCTACACCGAACTGAGATACCTACAGCGTGAGCTAT
GAGAAAGCGCCACGCTTCCCGAAGGGAGAAAGGCGGACAGGTATCCGGTAAGCGGCAGGGTCGGAACAGG
AGAGCGCACGAGGGAGCTTCCAGGGGGAAACGCCTGGTATCTTTATAGTCCTGTCGGGTTTCGCCACCTC
TGACTTGAGCGTCGATTTTTGTGATGCTCGTCAGGGGGGCGGAGCCTATGGAAAAACGCCAGCAACGCGG
CCTTTTTACGGTTCCTGGCCTTTTGCTGGCCTTTTGCTCACATGTTCTTTCCTGCGTTATCCCCTGATTC
TGTGGATAACCGTATTACCGCCTTTGAGTGAGCTGATACCGCTCGCCGCAGCCGAACGACCGAGCGCAGC
GA
Features (pLannotate 1.2.2; 7 found; start..end, strand, type, name):
      1..23      +  rep_origin     RSF ori (fragment): Plasmids containing the RSF 1030 origin of replication can be propagated in E. coli cells that contain additional plasmids with compatible origins.
     25..74      +  CDS            lacI (fragment): lac repressor; lacI; The lac repressor binds to the lac operator to inhibit transcription in E. coli. This inhibition can be relieved by adding lactose or isopropyl-β-D-thiogalactopyranoside (IPTG).
    838..942     +  promoter       AmpR promoter: bla
    933..1013    -  CDS            int (fragment): INT2_ECOLX - Protein inferred from homology: Swiss-Prot protein existence level 3. Putative integrase believed to be involved in the insertion of antibiotic resistance genes into plasmids and transposons. From Escherichia coli.
   1101..1157    +  CDS            GmR (fragment): gentamycin acetyltransferase; aacC1; confers resistance to gentamycin
   1164..1952    +  CDS            aadA: S3AD_ECOLX - Experimental evidence at protein level: Swiss-Prot protein existence level 1. Mediates bacterial resistance to the antibiotics streptomycin and spectinomycin. From Escherichia coli.
   2126..2714    +  rep_origin     ori: high-copy-number ColE1/pMB1/pBR322/pUC origin of replication
