[The description below was written by a language model from this plasmid's Addgene catalogue record and pLannotate feature annotations shown in this document.]
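Description:
pMC-1-Ugi3-11 is a small (about 2.9 kb) Level 0 part plasmid in the Phytobrick/MoClo Golden Gate standard, belonging to a modular vector toolkit and parts library for plant genome engineering. It is built on the self-made pMC-1-ccdB-11 backbone. As the backbone name suggests, the part presumably replaces a ccdB counter-selection cassette, although the record lists the cloning sites as unknown. The plasmid is maintained in E. coli at high copy from a ColE1/pUC-type origin and is selected with spectinomycin. Resistance comes from a full-length aadA gene, which lies downstream of an AmpR (bla) promoter.

The payload is a 619 bp sequence from the carnivorous bladderwort Utricularia gibba, described as the Ugi3 enhancer-blocking insulator. The automated annotation does not label the insert itself. It most likely lies in the unannotated stretch between the short lacI fragment and the AmpR promoter, though the table does not confirm this. The other hits are short fragments: a 23 nt RSF origin match and pieces of lacI, an integron integrase and a gentamicin acetyltransferase. These are probably remnants of cassette flanks rather than functional elements.

Although catalogued as a plant expression vector, this plasmid carries no promoter-gene-terminator unit or plant selectable marker of its own. It serves as a donor of a standardized part for hierarchical assembly into higher-level constructs. An enhancer-blocking insulator is typically placed between adjacent transcription units in a multigene construct, where it limits the action of one unit's enhancers on a neighbouring promoter.
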