Addgene plasmid #197691: pMC-1-Ugi3-11
Purpose: Phytobrick (MoClo) Level 0 Part
Depositing lab: Daniel Voytas. Depositing organization: University of Minnesota. Publication: An extensible vector toolkit and parts library for advanced engineering of plant genomes. Chamness JC, Kumar J, Cruz AJ, Rhuby E, Holum MJ, Cody JP, Tibebu R, Gamo ME, Starker CG, Zhang F, Voytas DF. Plant Genome. 2023 Mar 9:e20312. doi: 10.1002/tpg2.20312. PubMed 36896468.
Backbone
  Vector backbone: pMC-1-ccdB-11
  Backbone manufacturer: Self-made
  Vector type: Plant Expression
Growth in bacteria
  Bacterial resistance: Spectinomycin, 50 μg/mL
  Growth temperature: 37°C
  Growth strain: DH5alpha
  Copy number: High Copy
Gene/Insert
  Gene/Insert name: Ugi3 enhancer-blocking insulator
  Species: Utricularia gibba
  Insert size (bp): 619
  Cloning method: Restriction Enzyme; 5′ cloning site Unknown (unknown if destroyed)
Terms and licenses: Academic/Nonprofit Terms; Industry Terms: Not Available to Industry
Depositor comments: Please visit https://doi.org/10.1101/2022.10.15.511792 for bioRxiv preprint.
How to cite: pMC-1-Ugi3-11 was a gift from Daniel Voytas (Addgene plasmid # 197691 ; http://n2t.net/addgene:197691 ; RRID:Addgene_197691)
